Addgene plasmid #133639: ZJOM10
Purpose: Integration of VPS4-GFP as an additional copy in genome, use auxotrophic marker URA3(Candida albicans). Marker for yeast late endosome.
Depositing lab: Zhiping Xie. Depositing organization: Shanghai Jiao Tong University. Publication: A Validated Set of Fluorescent-Protein-Based Markers for Major Organelles in Yeast (Saccharomyces cerevisiae). Zhu J, Zhang ZT, Tang SW, Zhao BS, Li H, Song JZ, Li D, Xie Z. MBio. 2019 Sep 3;10(5). pii: mBio.01691-19. doi: 10.1128/mBio.01691-19. PubMed 31481383.
Backbone
  Vector backbone: KT209
  Vector type: Yeast Expression
Growth in bacteria
  Bacterial resistance: Ampicillin, 100 μg/mL
  Growth temperature: 37°C
  Growth strain: DH5alpha
  Copy number: Unknown
Gene/Insert
  Gene/Insert name: p1k-Vps4-GFP
  Species: S. cerevisiae (budding yeast)
  Insert size (bp): 2300
  Entrez Gene: VPS4 (a.k.a. YPR173C, CSC1, DID6, END13, GRD13, VPL4, VPT10)
  Tag / fusion protein: EGFP (C terminal on insert)
  Cloning method: Gibson Cloning
Terms and licenses: Academic/Nonprofit Terms; Industry Terms: Not Available to Industry
How to cite: ZJOM10 was a gift from Zhiping Xie (Addgene plasmid # 133639 ; http://n2t.net/addgene:133639 ; RRID:Addgene_133639)
