[The description below was written by a language model from this plasmid's Addgene catalogue record and pLannotate feature annotations shown in this document.]
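Description:
ZJOM10 is a yeast integrating expression plasmid built on the KT209 backbone, designed to place an extra copy of VPS4 fused to GFP into the Saccharomyces cerevisiae genome as a fluorescent marker for late endosomes. It is propagated in E. coli through a high-copy ColE1/pUC-type origin with ampicillin selection (AmpR under its own bla promoter). No yeast replication origin (2μ or CEN/ARS) is annotated, which fits its stated use as an integrating rather than episomal vector. Flanking T7 and SP6 promoters and small lacI, rop and bom fragments appear to be backbone remnants.

The insert, named p1k-Vps4-GFP, consists of the VPS4 coding sequence joined at its C terminus to a green fluorescent protein (catalogued as EGFP, annotated as the S65T variant of GFP) and followed by the ADH1 terminator. Roughly 1 kb of sequence lies upstream of the VPS4 start, and it includes part of the neighbouring YPR174C open reading frame. This, together with the "p1k" name, suggests that expression is driven by native VPS4 upstream sequence, although the record does not state the promoter explicitly. Vps4 is the AAA-ATPase that disassembles ESCRT-III during multivesicular body sorting, so the fusion marks endosomal membranes. Yeast selection relies on a URA3 auxotrophic marker, described in the catalogue as the Candida albicans gene even though the automated annotation matched it to the S. cerevisiae homologue. The marker is flanked by two loxP sites in the same orientation, which would allow it to be excised by Cre and reused after integration. The plasmid belongs to a validated set of fluorescent-protein organelle markers for live-cell imaging in budding yeast.
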