Features (pLannotate 1.2.2; 16 found; start..end, strand, type, name):
    152..814     +  CDS            YP174_YEAST: Experimental evidence at protein level: Swiss-Prot protein existence level 1. Specialized component of the nuclear membrane that may be involved in the connection of the spindle pole body (SPB) to the nuclear envelope. From Saccharomyces cerevisiae (strain ATCC 204508 / S288c) (Baker's yeast).
    909..925     +  promoter       ARG4 promoter (fragment): S. cerevisiae ARG4
   1023..2333    +  CDS            VPS4 (sequence partly withheld): VPS4_YEAST - Also known as CSC1, DID6, END13, GRD13, VPL4, VPT10. Experimental evidence at protein level: Swiss-Prot protein existence level 1. Involved in the transport of biosynthetic membrane proteins from the prevacuolar/endosomal compartment to the vacuole. Required for multivesicular body (MVB) protein sorting. Catalyzes the ATP-dependent dissociation of class E VPS proteins from endosomal membranes, such as the disassembly of the ESCRT-III complex. From Saccharomyces cerevisiae (strain ATCC 204508 / S288c) (Baker's yeast).
   2385..3095    +  CDS            GFP (S65T): GFP (S65T) is a basic (constitutively fluorescent) green fluorescent protein published in 1995, derived from Aequorea victoria.
   3125..3312    +  terminator     ADH1 terminator: S. cerevisiae ADH1; transcription terminator for the S. cerevisiae alcohol dehydrogenase 1 (ADH1) gene
   3364..3397    -  protein_bind   loxP: Cre-mediated recombination occurs in the 8-bp core sequence (GCATACAT). Cre recombinase
   3549..4334    -  CDS            URA3: PYRF_YEAST - Experimental evidence at protein level: Swiss-Prot protein existence level 1. From Saccharomyces cerevisiae (strain ATCC 204508 / S288c) (Baker's yeast).
   4849..4882    -  protein_bind   loxP: Cre-mediated recombination occurs in the 8-bp core sequence (GCATACAT). Cre recombinase
   4936..4954    -  promoter       T7 promoter: promoter for bacteriophage T7 RNA polymerase
   4976..5029    -  CDS            lacI (fragment): lac repressor; lacI; The lac repressor binds to the lac operator to inhibit transcription in E. coli. This inhibition can be relieved by adding lactose or isopropyl-β-D-thiogalactopyranoside (IPTG).
   5212..5800    -  rep_origin     ori: high-copy-number ColE1/pMB1/pBR322/pUC origin of replication
   5971..6831    -  CDS            AmpR: β-lactamase; bla; confers resistance to ampicillin, carbenicillin, and related antibiotics
   6832..6936    -  promoter       AmpR promoter: bla
   7031..7066    +  CDS            rop (fragment): Rop protein, which maintains plasmids at low copy number; rop
   7168..7219    +  misc_feature   bom (fragment): basis of mobility region from pBR322
   7282..7300    +  promoter       SP6 promoter: promoter for bacteriophage SP6 RNA polymerase
>Addgene plasmid #133639 | ZJOM10 | addgene full sequence | sequence record 265901 | Addgene NGS Result
ACGCGGCCGCCAGCTGAAGCTTCATCACTTTTGTTCCTTTTGTCGTTTTTCTTCTTTTAGATTCCATCTT
GAAAAGAGATGAAATGGACAAAGTAACATAATTTAGACCCAACAAAGTAAAAAGAAGGTTGGGTTGGCAT
TGAAGATCACAATGGGAATTCAGGAAAAGACATTGGGGATACGAAAAGAGCGCAAATTGGTGGTTGTGCC
TCGCGAAAGAAATCATGTTAGACACGCTTCACAAAGGACACGTTCTAAAAACTACAAGAATATCTCCAAA
AAGAGGGCTCAACAACACGCGTTTGGATTCAATATTGCTAAGACTCTTGCCAAGATCCAAGCGTTTGTAT
GGGGGTCTCCCGCAGATGAGGAAGAAGAAAGCGTTGTCCCATTGTCTAAAAATTCTCAGGATTGTGTGCC
TCTACAATGGCAAGCAAAGTTTGCGCAATTGCGGCAGCAGCTGCACTCTACACAAAAGGAACTACAATTT
GTCAAGGAAAAGTGTCATCTGTTGCAGTCGGTGTTGGACGACGCAAACATCGATCAAAGATACCTGGAGT
CTCGTCGAGACATGAAAAATATTGAGCGAGACAACCTCAAACCGACAGAAAATTTACCACCTTCGCCAGT
AAGAGCAGTAAACCCGTTAGTGACTTCAAGTCCGATTCACATGTCGCCACTCCAGTCGCGCCAACGACCA
GTTTCTTCCCTACAGCCCCCAAAGGGCCCCAACTTCTACGCCAAGTATCCTAAGCTTCCTCAAACGAACA
TTCTCAGAGAATCTCCGACTGAGGATTCGGTTCCGCACGCTGAATAGAAACACAACACGTCATGGTTGTT
CTTTCTGTACATCTATTTATTCTTGCTTGATGATATTTATTGTATTGCTTTACGGGTACCCCCGCTGGGT
GAAAAAAAAAAAAAAATAAGAACTTCATGATATCGAACGATTTAATCGTGGGTTGAGGACATGGAAGACA
AAAATAAAGCAGCATAGAGTGCCTATAGTAGATGGGGTACAA
[246 nt withheld, positions 1023-1268]
AAGAAATCTCCTAGCGCTGGTAGTGGTTCCAACGGTGGTAATAAGAAAATCTCTCAGGAAGAGGGTGAGG
ATAATGGTGGAGAAGACAACAAAAAGCTAAGAGGTGCCTTATCGAGTGCTATTTTGTCTGAGAAGCCCAA
TGTTAAGTGGGAAGACGTGGCTGGACTGGAAGGAGCCAAAGAGGCCCTTAAAGAAGCCGTTATTTTACCT
GTCAAGTTCCCACATTTGTTCAAAGGTAACCGTAAGCCCACTTCGGGAATCTTATTGTACGGACCACCAG
GTACAGGTAAATCATATTTGGCAAAAGCAGTGGCCACCGAGGCCAATTCTACCTTTTTCAGTGTTAGTTC
CAGTGATTTGGTTTCTAAGTGGATGGGTGAATCTGAAAAACTTGTCAAACAGTTATTTGCGATGGCAAGA
GAAAATAAACCTTCTATTATTTTTATAGATGAAGTGGATGCGCTAACAGGTACCAGAGGAGAAGGAGAGA
GCGAAGCAAGTAGAAGAATTAAAACAGAATTATTGGTACAAATGAATGGTGTTGGGAATGACTCCCAAGG
TGTTTTGGTCCTTGGCGCAACAAATATCCCATGGCAACTGGACAGTGCCATCAGGAGAAGATTTGAAAGA
AGAATATATATACCATTACCAGATTTGGCGGCAAGAACCACCATGTTCGAGATTAACGTCGGCGACACTC
CATGCGTATTGACCAAGGAAGATTATAGAACTTTAGGTGCAATGACTGAAGGTTATTCCGGGAGTGATAT
TGCTGTAGTGGTGAAAGATGCGCTAATGCAACCGATAAGAAAAATTCAAAGCGCGACACATTTCAAAGAT
GTCTCTACGGAGGACGACGAAACAAGAAAACTAACACCATGCTCTCCAGGTGATGATGGCGCCATCGAGA
TGAGTTGGACGGATATTGAAGCTGATGAATTAAAAGAACCAGATCTCACCATAAAGGATTTCTTAAAGGC
TATCAAATCGACGAGACCTACCGTGAATGAGGATGACTTGCTGAAGCAAGAACAGTTCACTAGAGATTTT
GGTCAAGAAGGTAACGCTTCGTACGCTGCAGGTCGTGGGATTCCTGGGTTAATTAACATCGCTAGCAGTA
AAGGAGAAGAACTTTTCACTGGAGTTGTCCCAATTCTTGTTGAATTAGATGGTGATGTTAATGGGCACAA
ATTTTCTGTCAGTGGAGAGGGTGAAGGTGATGCAACATACGGAAAACTTACCCTTAAATTTATTTGCACT
ACTGGAAAACTACCTGTTCCATGGCCAACACTTGTCACTACTTTCACTTATGGTGTTCAATGCTTTTCAA
GATACCCAGATCATATGAAACGGCATGACTTTTTCAAGAGTGCCATGCCCGAAGGTTATGTACAGGAAAG
AACTATATTTTTCAAAGATGACGGGAACTACAAGACACGTGCTGAAGTCAAGTTTGAAGGTGATACCCTT
GTTAATAGAATCGAGTTAAAAGGTATTGATTTTAAAGAAGATGGAAACATTCTTGGACACAAATTGGAAT
ACAACTATAACTCACACAATGTATACATCATGGCAGACAAACAAAAGAATGGAATCAAAGTTAACTTCAA
AATTAGACACAACATTGAAGATGGAAGCGTTCAACTAGCAGACCATTATCAACAAAATACTCCAATTGGC
GATGGCCCTGTCCTTTTACCAGACAACCATTACCTGTCCACACAATCTGCCCTTTCGAAAGATCCCAACG
AAAAGAGAGACCACATGGTCCTTCTTGAGTTTGTAACAGCTGCTGGGATTACACATGGCATGGATGAACT
ATACAAACCTAGGTGAGGCGCGCCACTTCTAAATAAGCGAATTTCTTATGATTTATGATTTTTATTATTA
AATAAGTTATAAAAAAAATAAGTGTATACAAATTTTAAAGTGACTCTTAGGTTTTAAAACGAAAATTCTT
ATTCTTGAGTAACTCTTTCCTGTAGGTCAGGTTGCTTTCTCAGGTATAGTATGAGGTCGCTCTTATTGAC
CACACCTCTACCGGCAGATCCGCTAGGGATAACAGGGTAATATCTGCAGGTCGACAACCCTTAATATAAC
TTCGTATAATGTATGCTATACGAAGTTATTAGGTCTAGAGATCCCAATACAACAGATCACGTGATCTTTT
TGTAAGATGAAGTTGAAGTAGTGTTGCACCGTGCCAATGCAGGTGGCTATTAGATTAAATATGTGATTTG
TTCTATTAAGTTTCCTGTATAATTAATGGGGAGCGCTGATTCTCTTTTGGTACGCTTCCCATCCAGCATT
TCTGTATCTTTCACCTTCAACCTTAGGATCTCTACCCTTGGCGAAAAGTCCTCTGCCAACAATGATGATA
TCTGATCCACCACTTACAACTTCGTCGACGGTTCTGTACTGCTGACCCAATGCATCGCCTTTGTCGTCTA
AACCTACACCTGGGGTCATGATTAGCCAATCAAACCCTTCTTCTCTTCCTCCCATATCGTTCTGAGCAAT
GAACCCAATAACGAAATCTTTATCACTCTTTGCAATATCAACGGTACCCTTAGTATATTCACCGTGTGCT
AGAGAACCCTTGGAAGACAATTCAGCAAGCATCAATAATCCCCTTGGTTCTTTGGTGACCTCTTGCGCAC
CTTGTTTCAAGCCAGCAACAATACCAGCACCAGTAACCCCGTGGGCGTTGGTGATATCAGACCATTCTGC
GATACGGTAAACGCCCGATGTATATTGTAATTTGACTGTGTTACCGATATCGGCGAATTTTCTGTCCTCA
AATATCAAGAACTTGTATTTCTCTGCCAATGCTTTCAATGGAACGACAGTACCCTCATAACTGAAATCAT
CCAAGATATCAACGTGTGTTTTCAAAAGGCAAATGTATGGACCCAACGTTTCAACAAGTTTCAATAGCTC
ATCAGTCGAACGAACGTCAAGAGAAGCACACAAATTGGTCTTCTTTTCATCCATTAAACGTAAAAGTTTC
GATGCAACCGGACTTGCATGAGTCTCAGCTCTACTGGTATATGATTTTGTGGACATGGTGCAACTAATTG
ACGGGAGTGTATTGACGCTGGCGTACTGGCTTTCACAAAATGGCCCAATCACAACCACATCTTAGATAGT
TGAAATGACTTTAGATAACATCAATTGAGATGAGCTTAATCATGTCAAAGCTAAAAGTGTCACCATGAAC
GACAATTCTTAAGCAAATCACGTGATATAGATCCACGAATAACCACCATTTGATGCTCGAGGCAAGTAAT
GTGTGTAAAAAAATGCGTTACCACCATCCAATGCAGACCGATCTTCTACCCAGAATCACATATATTTATG
TACCGAGTACCTTTTTTCTATCTTCCAATTGCTTCTCCCATATGATTGTCTCCGTAAGCTCGAAATTTCT
AAGTTGGATTTTAATCTTCACGCAGGATGACAGTTCGATGAGCTTCTGAGGAGTGTTTAGAACATAATCA
TTTATCCATGGTCTATCTCTTCTTGTCGCTTTTTCTCCTCGATAGAACCTAAATAAAACGAGCTCTCGAG
AACCCTTAATATAACTTCGTATAATGTATGCTATACGAAGTTATTAGGTGATATCAGATCCACTAGTGGC
CTATGCGGCCGCGGATCTGCCGGTCTCCCTATAGTGAGTCGTATTAATTTCGATAAGCCAGGTTAACCTG
CATTAATGAATCGGCCAACGCGCGGGGAGAGGCGGTTTGCGTATTGGGCGCTCTTCCGCTTCCTCGCTCA
CTGACTCGCTGCGCTCGGTCGTTCGGCTGCGGCGAGCGGTATCAGCTCACTCAAAGGCGGTAATACGGTT
ATCCACAGAATCAGGGGATAACGCAGGAAAGAACATGTGAGCAAAAGGCCAGCAAAAGGCCAGGAACCGT
AAAAAGGCCGCGTTGCTGGCGTTTTTCCATAGGCTCCGCCCCCCTGACGAGCATCACAAAAATCGACGCT
CAAGTCAGAGGTGGCGAAACCCGACAGGACTATAAAGATACCAGGCGTTTCCCCCTGGAAGCTCCCTCGT
GCGCTCTCCTGTTCCGACCCTGCCGCTTACCGGATACCTGTCCGCCTTTCTCCCTTCGGGAAGCGTGGCG
CTTTCTCATAGCTCACGCTGTAGGTATCTCAGTTCGGTGTAGGTCGTTCGCTCCAAGCTGGGCTGTGTGC
ACGAACCCCCCGTTCAGCCCGACCGCTGCGCCTTATCCGGTAACTATCGTCTTGAGTCCAACCCGGTAAG
ACACGACTTATCGCCACTGGCAGCAGCCACTGGTAACAGGATTAGCAGAGCGAGGTATGTAGGCGGTGCT
ACAGAGTTCTTGAAGTGGTGGCCTAACTACGGCTACACTAGAAGAACAGTATTTGGTATCTGCGCTCTGC
TGAAGCCAGTTACCTTCGGAAAAAGAGTTGGTAGCTCTTGATCCGGCAAACAAACCACCGCTGGTAGCGG
TGGTTTTTTTGTTTGCAAGCAGCAGATTACGCGCAGAAAAAAAGGATCTCAAGAAGATCCTTTGATCTTT
TCTACGGGGTCTGACGCTCAGTGGAACGAAAACTCACGTTAAGGGATTTTGGTCATGAGATTATCAAAAA
GGATCTTCACCTAGATCCTTTTAAATTAAAAATGAAGTTTTAAATCAATCTAAAGTATATATGAGTAAAC
TTGGTCTGACAGTTACCAATGCTTAATCAGTGAGGCACCTATCTCAGCGATCTGTCTATTTCGTTCATCC
ATAGTTGCCTGACTCCCCGTCGTGTAGATAACTACGATACGGGAGGGCTTACCATCTGGCCCCAGTGCTG
CAATGATACCGCGAGACCCACGCTCACCGGCTCCAGATTTATCAGCAATAAACCAGCCAGCCGGAAGGGC
CGAGCGCAGAAGTGGTCCTGCAACTTTATCCGCCTCCATCCAGTCTATTAATTGTTGCCGGGAAGCTAGA
GTAAGTAGTTCGCCAGTTAATAGTTTGCGCAACGTTGTTGCCATTGCTACAGGCATCGTGGTGTCACGCT
CGTCGTTTGGTATGGCTTCATTCAGCTCCGGTTCCCAACGATCAAGGCGAGTTACATGATCCCCCATGTT
GTGCAAAAAAGCGGTTAGCTCCTTCGGTCCTCCGATCGTTGTCAGAAGTAAGTTGGCCGCAGTGTTATCA
CTCATGGTTATGGCAGCACTGCATAATTCTCTTACTGTCATGCCATCCGTAAGATGCTTTTCTGTGACTG
GTGAGTACTCAACCAAGTCATTCTGAGAATAGTGTATGCGGCGACCGAGTTGCTCTTGCCCGGCGTCAAT
ACGGGATAATACCGCGCCACATAGCAGAACTTTAAAAGTGCTCATCATTGGAAAACGTTCTTCGGGGCGA
AAACTCTCAAGGATCTTACCGCTGTTGAGATCCAGTTCGATGTAACCCACTCGTGCACCCAACTGATCTT
CAGCATCTTTTACTTTCACCAGCGTTTCTGGGTGAGCAAAAACAGGAAGGCAAAATGCCGCAAAAAAGGG
AATAAGGGCGACACGGAAATGTTGAATACTCATACTCTTCCTTTTTCAATATTATTGAAGCATTTATCAG
GGTTATTGTCTCATGAGCGGATACATATTTGAATGTATTTAGAAAAATAAACAAATAGGGGTTCCGCGCA
CATTTCCCCGAAAAGTGCCACCTGACGTCTAAGAAACCATTATTATCATGACATTAACCTATAAAAATAG
GCGTATCACGAGGCCCTTTCGTCTCGCGCGTTTCGGTGATGACGGTGAAAACCTCTGACACATGCAGCTC
CCGGAGACGGTCACAGCTTGTCTGTAAGCGGATGCCGGGAGCAGACAAGCCCGTCAGGGCGCGTCAGCGG
GTGTTGGCGGGTGTCGGGGCTGGCTTAACTATGCGGCATCAGAGCAGATTGTACTGAGAGTGCACCATAT
GGACATATTGTCGTTAGAACGCGGCTACAATTAATACATAACCTTATGTATCATACACATACGATTTAGG
TGACACTATAGA
